>Addgene plasmid #23531 | pDONR223-MKNK1 | depositor partial sequence | sequence record 10794 | Author sequence, M13pUC-fwd
AATGGATTTTATTTTGACTGATAGTGACCTGTTCGTTGCAACAAATTGATGAGCAATGCTTTTTTATAAT
GCCAACTTTGTACAAAAAAGTTGGCATGGTATCTTCTCAAAAGTTGGAAAAACCTATAGAGATGGGCAGT
AGCGAACCCCTTCCCATCGCAGATGGTGACAGGAGGAGGAAGAAGAAGCGGAGGGGCCGGGCCACTGACT
CCTTGCCAGGAAAGTTTGAAGATATGTACAAGCTGACCTCTGAATTGCTTGGAGAGGGAGCCTATGCCAA
AGTTCAAGGTGCCGTGAGCCTACAGAATGGCAAAGAGTATGCCGTCAAAATCATCGAGAAACAAGCAGGG
CACAGTCGGAGTAGGGTGTTTCGAGAGGTGGAGACGCTGTATCAGTGTCAGGGAAACAAGAACATTTTGG
AGCTGATTGAGTTCTTTGAAGATGACACAAGGTTTTACTTGGTCTTTGAGAAATTGCAAGGAGGTTCCAT
CTTAGCCCACATCCAGAAGCAAAAGCACTTCAATGAGCGAGAAGCCAGCCGAGTGGTGCGGGACGTTGCT
GCTGCCCTTGACTTCCTGCATACCAAAGACAAAGTCTCTCTCTGTCACCTAGGCTGGAGTGCTATGGCGC
CATCAGGGCTCACTGCAGCCCCAACCTCCCTGGGCTCCAGTGATCCTCCCACCTCAGCCTCCCAAGTAGC
TGGGACTACAGGCATTGCTCATCGTGATCTGAAACCAGAAAATATATTGTGTGAATCTCCAGAAAAGGTG
TCTCCAGTGAAAATCTGTGACTTTGACTTGGGCAGTGGGATGAAACTGAACAACTCCTGTACCCCCATAA
CCACACCAGAGCTGACCACCCCATGTGGCTCTGCAGAATACATGGCCCCTGAAGGTAGTT
