>Addgene plasmid #23531 | pDONR223-MKNK1 | addgene partial sequence | sequence record 29278 | 23531 with M13pUC-fwd
AGCTCGGGCCCAATAATGATTTTATTTTGACTGATAGTGACCTGTTCGTTGCAACAAATTGATGAGCAAT
GCTTTTTTATAATGCCAACTTTGTACAAAAAAGTTGGCATGGTATCTTCTCAAAAGTTGGAAAAACCTAT
AGAGATGGGCAGTAGCGAACCCCTTCCCATCGCAGATGGTGACAGGAGGAGGAAGAAGAAGCGGAGGGGC
CGGGCCACTGACTCCTTGCCAGGAAAGTTTGAAGATATGTACAAGCTGACCTCTGAATTGCTTGGAGAGG
GAGCCTATGCCAAAGTTCAAGGTGCCGTGAGCCTACAGAATGGCAAAGAGTATGCCGTCAAAATCATCGA
GAAACAAGCAGGGCACAGTCGGAGTAGGGTGTTTCGAGAGGTGGAGACGCTGTATCAGTGTCAGGGAAAC
AAGAACATTTTGGAGCTGATTGAGTTCTTTGAAGATGACACAAGGTTTTACTTGGTCTTTGAGAAATTGC
AAGGAGGTTCCATCTTAGCCCACATCCAGAAGCAAAAGCACTTCAATGAGCGAGAAGCCAGCCGAGTGGT
GCGGGACGTTGCTGCTGCCCTTGACTTCCTGCATACCAAAGACAAAGTCTCTCTCTGTCACCTAGGCTGG
AGTGCTATGGCGCCATCAGGGCTCA
