>Addgene plasmid #23531 | pDONR223-MKNK1 | depositor partial sequence | sequence record 47054 | Author sequence, M13-rev
GGGGGGATTCCAGCCTGGATGGCAATAATGATTTTATTTTGACTGATAGTGACCTGTTCGTTGCAACAAA
TTGATAAGCAATGCTTTCTTATAATGCCAACTTTGTACAAGAAAGTTGGGCAGAGTGCTGTGGGCGGGCT
CCTGTCTTCACCACGGCCTGCCTGGGCCAGGGCCCGTCTCCGGGCCAGGCGTGACTTGCAGGGAGGGGAA
AGCTTCATGGAGCAGAGGCCATCAGCTAGTGCCTCTGGCTCCTCTGCTAGTTCGTTCTCTTCGTGCTGAG
ATAGCTGGCGGTTAAGGGCGATGGCCTCAGCTGCGAAGAGCGTCAGGTCCATTGTGCTGCTGTTCCTCTG
GAGGACTTGCGGCGTGGGGAGTCCCTTTTCTGGAGCTTGCCCCTGCACCCATGGGTGCTGCAGAACTTGG
GCGGCGCTAAGTCTCTGCTTTGCATCTCGCACCAGGAGCTTGGAGATGAGGTCTTTGGCTTCACTGGAGA
TGTGTGCCCAGTCCTTGTCAGGAAACTCATACTTGCCTTCCTGGATGCTTTCAAACAGCTTGTTCTGGCA
CACCCTGCAGACCTCGCCCCGGTCCCAGCCACAGTCGGCCCCGCAGTGACCCACGAAGGGTGGGTAGCCA
CTCAGCATGATGTAGAGGACCACGCCCAGGCTCCACAGGTCACAGCGCTTGTCGTAGAATGTGGCCTGGT
CCGTGAAGACCTCCACTACCTCAGGGGCCATGTATTCTGCAGAGCCACATGGGGTGGTCAGCTCTGGTGT
GGTTATGGGGGT
