[The description below was written by a language model from this plasmid's Addgene catalogue record.]
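Description:
pDONR223-MKNK1 is a Gateway entry clone built on the Invitrogen pDONR223 donor backbone (about 5 kb without insert) and carrying the human MKNK1 open reading frame, which encodes MAP kinase interacting serine/threonine kinase 1 (also known as MNK1). The insert is recorded as 1398 bp and was introduced by Gateway recombination. The plasmid is maintained in E. coli as a high-copy plasmid under spectinomycin selection. No feature table is supplied with the record, so the origin of replication and the exact recombination sites flanking the ORF are not stated. In a Gateway clone of this type, the insert would normally be bracketed by attL sites generated when the ORF was recombined into the donor vector. M13 forward and reverse primer sites on either side of the insert are listed for sequence verification.

The ORF has been cloned without a stop codon. This "open" configuration allows it to be transferred by recombination into a destination vector that supplies a C-terminal epitope tag of choice along with the stop codon. The plasmid is a shuttle and storage clone rather than an expression construct. The record names no promoter driving MKNK1, and the depositors state explicitly that it should not be transfected directly. For expression in mammalian cells they point to a companion set of lentiviral Gateway destination vectors (pLX301 to pLX304), which are distributed separately. The clone belongs to a kit of ORFs in this format. The associated publication concerns resistance to RAF inhibition through reactivation of the MAP kinase pathway.
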