Addgene plasmid #23531: pDONR223-MKNK1
Depositing lab: William Hahn & David Root. Depositing organization: Dana-Farber Cancer Institute. Publication: COT drives resistance to RAF inhibition through MAP kinase pathway reactivation. Johannessen CM, Boehm JS, Kim SY, Thomas SR, Wardwell L, Johnson LA, Emery CM, Stransky N, Cogdill AP, Barretina J, Caponigro G, Hieronymus H, Murray RR, Salehi-Ashtiani K, Hill DE, Vidal M, Zhao JJ, Yang X, Alkan O, Kim S, Harris JL, Wilson CJ, Myer VE, Finan PM, Root DE, Roberts TM, Golub T, Flaherty KT, Dummer R, Weber BL, Sellers WR, Schlegel R, Wargo JA, Hahn WC, Garraway LA. Nature. 2010 Dec 16;468(7326):968-72. doi: 10.1038/nature09627 PubMed 21107320.
Backbone
  Vector backbone: pDONR223
  Backbone manufacturer: Invitrogen
  Backbone size w/o insert (bp): 5005
  Vector type: Gateway Donor vector
Growth in bacteria
  Bacterial resistance: Spectinomycin, 50 μg/mL
  Growth temperature: 37°C
  Growth strain: DH5alpha
  Copy number: High Copy
Gene/Insert
  Gene/Insert name: MKNK1 (alt name: MAP kinase interacting serine/threonine kinase 1)
  Species: H. sapiens (human)
  Insert size (bp): 1398
  Entrez Gene: MKNK1 (a.k.a. MNK1)
  Cloning method: Gateway Cloning
  Sequencing primers: 5′ M13pUC-fwd; 3′ M13rev
Terms and licenses: Academic/Nonprofit Terms; Industry Terms: Not Available to Industry
Depositor comments: The ORF has no Stop codon. This design enables easy recombination into a destination vector to add an epitope tag of choice and Stop codon to the ORF. Do NOT use this plasmid directly for transfections. A set of 4 custom lentiviral vectors is available ( pLX301 (http://www.addgene.org/25895/) , pLX302 (http://www.addgene.org/25896/) , pLX303 (http://www.addgene.org/25897/) , pLX304 (http://www.addgene.org/25890/) ) to be used to express these ORFs in mammalian cells. These plasmids are not included in the kit and must be ordered separately.
How to cite: pDONR223-MKNK1 was a gift from William Hahn & David Root (Addgene plasmid # 23531 ; http://n2t.net/addgene:23531 ; RRID:Addgene_23531)
